>Addgene plasmid #174258 | pAPM-miR30-IFI16-ts3 | addgene full sequence | sequence record 343450 | Addgene NGS Result
TATTCCAGAAGTAGTGAGGAGGCTTTTTTGGAGGCCTAGGCTTTTGCAAAAAGCTCGCGTTGACATTGAT
TATTGACTAGTTATTAATAGTAATCAATTACGGGGTCATTAGTTCATAGCCCATATATGGAGTTCCGCGT
TACATAACTTACGGTAAATGGCCCGCCTGGCTGACCGCCCAACGACCCCCGCCCATTGACGTCAATAATG
ACGTATGTTCCCATAGTAACGCCAATAGGGACTTTCCATTGACGTCAATGGGTGGAGTATTTACGGTAAA
CTGCCCACTTGGCAGTACATCAAGTGTATCATATGCCAAGTACGCCCCCTATTGACGTCAATGACGGTAA
ATGGCCCGCCTGGCATTATGCCCAGTACATGACCTTATGGGACTTTCCTACTTGGCAGTACATCTACGTA
TTAGTCATCGCTATTACCATGGTGATGCGGTTTTGGCAGTACATCAATGGGCGTGGATAGCGGTTTGACT
CACGGGGATTTCCAAGTCTCCACCCCATTGACGTCAATGGGAGTTTGTTTTGGCACCAAAATCAACGGGA
CTTTCCAAAATGTCGTAACAACTCCGCCCCATTGACGCAAATGGGCGGTAGGCGTGTACGGTGGGAGGTC
TATATAAGCAGCGCGTTTTGCCTGTACTGGGTCTCTCTGGTTAGACCAGATCTGAGCCTGGGAGCTCTCT
GGCTAACTAGGGAACCCACTGCTTAAGCCTCAATAAAGCTTGCCTTGAGTGCTTCAAGTAGTGTGTGCCC
GTCTGTTGTGTGACTCTGGTAACTAGAGATCCCTCAGACCCTTTTAGTCAGTGTGGAAAATCTCTAGCAG
TGGCGCCCGAACAGGGACTTGAAAGCGAAAGGGAAACCAGAGGAGCTCTCTCGACGCAGGACTCGGCTTG
CTGAAGCGCGCACGGCAAGAGGCGAGGGGCGGCGACTGGTGAGTACGCCAAAAATTTTGACTAGCGGAGG
CTAGAAGGAGAGAGATGGGTGCGAGAGCGTCAGTATTAAGCGGGGGAGAATTAGATCGCGATGGGAAAAA
ATTCGGTTAAGGCCAGGGGGAAAGAAAAAATATAAATTAAAACATATAGTATGGGCAAGCAGGGAGCTAG
AACGATTCGCAGTTAATCCTGGCCTGTTAGAAACATCAGAAGGCTGTAGACAAATACTGGGACAGCTACA
ACCATCCCTTCAGACAGGATCAGAAGAACTTAGATCATTATATAATACAGTAGCAACCCTCTATTGTGTG
CATCAAAGGATAGAGATAAAAGACACCAAGGAAGCTTTAGACAAGATAGAGGAAGAGCAAAACAAAAGTA
AGACCACCGCACAGCAAGCGGCCGGCCGCTGATCTTCAGACCTGGAGGAGGAGATATGAGGGACAATTGG
AGAAGTGAATTATATAAATATAAAGTAGTAAAAATTGAACCATTAGGAGTAGCACCCACCAAGGCAAAGA
GAAGAGTGGTGCAGAGAGAAAAAAGAGCAGTGGGAATAGGAGCTTTGTTCCTTGGGTTCTTGGGAGCAGC
AGGAAGCACTATGGGCGCAGCGTCAATGACGCTGACGGTACAGGCCAGACAATTATTGTCTGGTATAGTG
CAGCAGCAGAACAATTTGCTGAGGGCTATTGAGGCGCAACAGCATCTGTTGCAACTCACAGTCTGGGGCA
TCAAGCAGCTCCAGGCAAGAATCCTGGCTGTGGAAAGATACCTAAAGGATCAACAGCTCCTGGGGATTTG
GGGTTGCTCTGGAAAACTCATTTGCACCACTGCTGTGCCTTGGAATGCTAGTTGGAGTAATAAATCTCTG
GAACAGATTTGGAATCACACGACCTGGATGGAGTGGGACAGAGAAATTAACAATTACACAAGCTTAATAC
ACTCCTTAATTGAAGAATCGCAAAACCAGCAAGAAAAGAATGAACAAGAATTATTGGAATTAGATAAATG
GGCAAGTTTGTGGAATTGGTTTAACATAACAAATTGGCTGTGGTATATAAAATTATTCATAATGATAGTA
GGAGGCTTGGTAGGTTTAAGAATAGTTTTTGCTGTACTTTCTATAGTGAATAGAGTTAGGCAGGGATATT
CACCATTATCGTTTCAGACCCACCTCCCAACCCCGAGGGGACCCGACAGGCCCGAAGGAATAGAAGAAGA
AGGTGGAGAGAGAGACAGAGACAGATCCATTCGATTAGTGAACGGATCGGCACTGCGTGCGCCAATTCTG
CAGACAAATGGCAGTATTCATCCACAATTTTAAAAGAAAAGGGGGGATTGGGGGGTACAGTGCAGGGGAA
AGAATAGTAGACATAATAGCAACAGACATACAAACTAAAGAATTACAAAAACAAATTACAAAAATTCAAA
ATTTTCGGGTTTATTACAGGGACAGCAGAGATCCAGTTTGGTTAATTAACTGCAGCCCCGATAAAATAAA
AGATTTTATTTAGTCTCCAGAAAAAGGGGGGAATGAAAGACCCCACCTGTAGGTTTGGCAAGCTAGCTGC
AGTAACGCCATTTTGCAAGGCATGGAAAAATACCAAACCAAGAATAGAGAAGTTCAGATCAAGGGCGGGT
ACATGAAAATAGCTAACGTTGGGCCAAACAGGATATCTGCGGTGAGCAGTTTCGGCCCCGGCCCGGGGCC
AAGAACAGATGGTCACCGCAGTTTCGGCCCCGGCCCGAGGCCAAGAACAGATGGTCCCCAGATATGGCCC
AACCCTCAGCAGTTTCTTAAGACCCATCAGATGTTTCCAGGCTCCCCCAAGGACCTGAAATGACCCTGCG
CCTTATTTGAATTAACCAATCAGCCTGCTTCTCGCTTCTGTTCGCGCGCTTCTGCTTCCCGAGCTCTATA
AAAGAGCTCACAACCCCTCACTCGGCGCGCCAGTCCTCCGACAGACTGAGTCGCCCGGGGGTCTAGAACG
CGTGCCGCCATGACCGAATACAAACCTACCGTGAGGCTGGCTACAAGAGATGATGTCCCAAGGGCTGTGA
GAACACTGGCCGCCGCTTTTGCCGATTACCCTGCCACACGCCACACTGTGGACCCAGATCGGCATATCGA
GAGAGTGACTGAGCTGCAGGAACTGTTCCTGACCCGAGTGGGCCTGGACATTGGGAAGGTCTGGGTCGCA
GACGATGGAGCAGCTGTGGCTGTCTGGACCACACCAGAGAGCGTGGAAGCCGGAGCTGTCTTTGCAGAGA
TCGGCCCTAGAATGGCAGAACTGAGCGGCTCCAGGCTGGCAGCACAGCAGCAGATGGAGGGACTGCTGGC
CCCACACAGGCCTAAGGAACCAGCATGGTTCCTGGCTACCGTGGGGGTCTCTCCTGACCATCAGGGCAAA
GGACTGGGAAGTGCTGTGGTCCTGCCAGGAGTGGAGGCTGCAGAACGAGCTGGAGTCCCTGCATTTCTGG
AGACCTCTGCTCCACGAAACCTGCCCTTCTATGAACGGCTGGGCTTTACTGTGACCGCAGATGTGGAGGT
CCCCGAAGGACCTAGGACCTGGTGCATGACACGCAAACCCGGCGCCTGAGCGATCGCCGCGGCCGCCTTC
TTAACCCAACAGAAGGCTCGAGAAGGTATATTGCTGTTGACAGTGAGCGCTACAAGAACATTGTTCTACT
ATAGTGAAGCCACAGATGTATAGTAGAACAATGTTCTTGTATTGCCTACTGCCTCGGACTTCAAGGGGCT
AGAATTCGGCAGCTGTAGATCTTAGCCACTTTTTAAAAGAAAAGGGGGGACTGGAAGGGCTAACTGCATC
CGGACTGTACTGGGTCTCTCTGGTTAGACCAGATCTGAGCCTGGGAGCTCTCTGGCTAACTAGGGAACCC
ACTGCTTAAGCCTCAATAAAGCTTGCCTTGAGTGCTTCAAGTAGTGTGTGCCCGTCTGTTGTGTGACTCT
GGTAACTAGAGATCCCTCAGACCCTTTTAGTCAGTGTGGAAAATCTCTAGCAGGGCCCGTTTCATGTGAG
CAAAAGGCCAGCAAAAGGCCAGGAACCGTAAAAAGGCCGCGTTGCTGGCGTTTTTCCATAGGCTCCGCCC
CCCTGACGAGCATCACAAAAATCGACGCTCAAGTCAGAGGTGGCGAAACCCGACAGGACTATAAAGATAC
CAGGCGTTTCCCCCTGGAAGCTCCCTCGTGCGCTCTCCTGTTCCGACCCTGCCGCTTACCGGATACCTGT
CCGCCTTTCTCCCTTCGGGAAGCGTGGCGCTTTCTCATAGCTCACGCTGTAGGTATCTCAGTTCGGTGTA
GGTCGTTCGCTCCAAGCTGGGCTGTGTGCACGAACCCCCCGTTCAGCCCGACCGCTGCGCCTTATCCGGT
AACTATCGTCTTGAGTCCAACCCGGTAAGACACGACTTATCGCCACTGGCAGCAGCCACTGGTAACAGGA
TTAGCAGAGCGAGGTATGTAGGCGGTGCTACAGAGTTCTTGAAGTGGTGGCCTAACTACGGCTACACTAG
AAGAACAGTATTTGGTATCTGCGCTCTGCTGAAGCCAGTTACCTTCGGAAAAAGAGTTGGTAGCTCTTGA
TCCGGCAAACAAACCACCGCTGGTAGCGGTGGTTTTTTTGTTTGCAAGCAGCAGATTACGCGCAGAAAAA
AAGGATCTCAAGAAGATCCTTTGATCTTTTCTACGGGGTCTGACGCTCAGTGGAACGAAAACTCACGTTA
AGGGATTTTGGTCATGAGATTATCAAAAAGGATCTTCACCTAGATCCTTTTAAATTAAAAATGAAGTTTT
AAATCAATCTAAAGTATATATGAGTAAACTTGGTCTGACAGTTACCAATGCTTAATCAGTGAGGCACCTA
TCTCAGCGATCTGTCTATTTCGTTCATCCATAGTTGCCTGACTCCCCGTCGTGTAGATAACTACGATACG
GGAGGGCTTACCATCTGGCCCCAGTGCTGCAATGATACCGCGAGACCCACGCTCACCGGCTCCAGATTTA
TCAGCAATAAACCAGCCAGCCGGAAGGGCCGAGCGCAGAAGTGGTCCTGCAACTTTATCCGCCTCCATCC
AGTCTATTAATTGTTGCCGGGAAGCTAGAGTAAGTAGTTCGCCAGTTAATAGTTTGCGCAACGTTGTTGC
CATTGCTACAGGCATCGTGGTGTCACGCTCGTCGTTTGGTATGGCTTCATTCAGCTCCGGTTCCCAACGA
TCAAGGCGAGTTACATGATCCCCCATGTTGTGCAAAAAAGCGGTTAGCTCCTTCGGTCCTCCGATCGTTG
TCAGAAGTAAGTTGGCCGCAGTGTTATCACTCATGGTTATGGCAGCACTGCATAATTCTCTTACTGTCAT
GCCATCCGTAAGATGCTTTTCTGTGACTGGTGAGTACTCAACCAAGTCATTCTGAGAATAGTGTATGCGG
CGACCGAGTTGCTCTTGCCCGGCGTCAATACGGGATAATACCGCGCCACATAGCAGAACTTTAAAAGTGC
TCATCATTGGAAAACGTTCTTCGGGGCGAAAACTCTCAAGGATCTTACCGCTGTTGAGATCCAGTTCGAT
GTAACCCACTCGTGCACCCAACTGATCTTCAGCATCTTTTACTTTCACCAGCGTTTCTGGGTGAGCAAAA
ACAGGAAGGCAAAATGCCGCAAAAAAGGGAATAAGGGCGACACGGAAATGTTGAATACTCATACTCTTCC
TTTTTCAATATTATTGAAGCATTTATCAGGGTTATTGTCTCATGAGCGGATACATATTTGAATGTATTTA
GAAAAATAAACAAATAGGGGTTCCGCGCACATTTCCCCGAAAAGTGCCACCTGACGTCGACGGATCGGGA
GATCTCCCGATCCCCTATGGTGCACTCTCAGTACAATCTGCTCTGATGCCGCATAGTTAAGCCAGTATCT
GCTCCCTGCTTGTGTGTTGGAGGTCGCTGAGTAGTGCGCGAGCAAAATTTAAGCTACAACAAGGCAAGGC
TTGACCGACAATTGCATGAAGAATCTGCTTAGGGTTAGGCGTTTTGCGCTGCTTCGCGATGTACGGGCCA
GATATACGCGCTGTGGAATGTGTGTCAGTTAGGGTGTGGAAAGTCCCCAGGCTCCCCAGCAGGCAGAAGT
ATGCAAAGCATGCATCTCAATTAGTCAGCAACCAGGTGTGGAAAGTCCCCAGGCTCCCCAGCAGGCAGAA
GTATGCAAAGCATGCATCTCAATTAGTCAGCAACCATAGTCCCGCCCCTAACTCCGCCCATCCCGCCCCT
AACTCCGCCCAGTTCCGCCCATTCTCCGCCCCATGGCTGACTAATTTTTTTTATTTATGCAGAGGCCGAG
GCCGCCTCTGCCTCTGAGC
Features (pLannotate 1.2.2; 19 found; start..end, strand, type, name):
     62..441     +  enhancer       CMV enhancer: human cytomegalovirus immediate early enhancer
    442..641     +  promoter       CMV promoter: human cytomegalovirus (CMV) immediate early promoter
    659..839     +  LTR            5' LTR (truncated): truncated 5' long terminal repeat (LTR) from HIV-1
    886..1011    +  misc_feature   HIV-1 Ψ: packaging signal of human immunodeficiency virus type 1
    995..1333    +  CDS            HIV-1 gag (fragment): gag protein from human immunodeficiency virus 1; gag
   1508..1741    +  misc_feature   RRE: The Rev response element (RRE) of HIV-1 allows for Rev-dependent mRNA export from the nucleus to the cytoplasm.
   2118..2218    +  CDS            Rev (fragment): human immunodeficiency virus 1 (HIV-1) Rev protein; rev; enhances nuclear export of unspliced and incompletely spliced viral mRNAs
   2268..2385    +  misc_feature   cPPT/CTS: central polypurine tract and central termination sequence of HIV-1
   2522..2929    +  promoter       SFFV promoter: spleen focus-forming virus long terminal repeat (LTR) promoter
   2950..3546    +  CDS            pac: PUAC_STRAD - Protein predicted: Swiss-Prot protein existence level 4. Detoxification of puromycin. From Streptomyces alboniger.
   3571..3616    +  ncRNA          5' miR-30a (fragment): sequence upstream of the 71-nt precursor of the human miR-30a microRNA (Zeng et al., 2002) miRNA
   3686..3711    +  ncRNA          3' miR-30a (fragment): sequence downstream of the 71-nt precursor of the human miR-30a microRNA (Zeng et al., 2002) miRNA
   3741..3760    +  misc_feature   cPPT/CTS (fragment): central polypurine tract and central termination sequence of HIV-1
   3792..3972    +  LTR            5' LTR (truncated): truncated 5' long terminal repeat (LTR) from HIV-1
   4043..4631    -  rep_origin     ori: high-copy-number ColE1/pMB1/pBR322/pUC origin of replication
   4802..5662    -  CDS            AmpR: β-lactamase; bla; confers resistance to ampicillin, carbenicillin, and related antibiotics
   5663..5767    -  promoter       AmpR promoter: bla
   5826..5878    -  misc_feature   bom (fragment): basis of mobility region from pBR322
   6040..50      +  promoter       SV40 promoter (across the origin): SV40 enhancer and early promoter
