[The description below was written by a language model from this plasmid's Addgene catalogue record and pLannotate feature annotations shown in this document.]
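Description:
pAPM-miR30-IFI16-ts3 is a lentiviral RNAi vector built on the pAPM-miR30 backbone and designed to knock down human IFI16 (also known as IFNGIP1 or PYHIN2). It is maintained in bacteria through a high-copy ColE1/pUC-type origin and an ampicillin resistance gene (β-lactamase with its own promoter). The annotated sequence is about 6.3 kb.

The viral portion follows an HIV-1-derived transfer vector layout. A CMV enhancer/promoter sits upstream of a truncated 5' LTR and drives production of the genomic RNA in packaging cells. It is followed by the Ψ packaging signal with a short gag fragment, the Rev response element for Rev-dependent nuclear export, and a cPPT/CTS element. A second truncated LTR, annotated by the software as another 5' LTR but positioned as the 3' LTR, closes the vector genome.

Between these elements, the spleen focus-forming virus (SFFV) LTR promoter drives the puromycin N-acetyltransferase gene (pac). Directly downstream are fragments of the 5' and 3' miR-30a flanking sequences, which bracket the IFI16-targeting hairpin. This arrangement suggests that drug resistance and the microRNA-embedded shRNA are carried on one Pol II transcript, with the hairpin processed by the endogenous microRNA pathway, so puromycin selection would enrich for cells expressing the knockdown cassette. No WPRE or fluorescent reporter is annotated.

The "ts3" in the name probably denotes one of several IFI16 target sites, though the record does not say so. The associated work concerns innate immune detection of intron-containing HIV-1 RNA, which fits its use for stable IFI16 depletion in transduced human cells.
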