Addgene plasmid #174258: pAPM-miR30-IFI16-ts3
Purpose: IFI16 knockdown
Depositing lab: Jeremy Luban. Depositing organization: University of Massachusetts, Worcester. Publication: IFIH1 (MDA5) is required for innate immune detection of intron-containing RNA expressed from the HIV-1 provirus. Guney MH, Nagalekshmi K, McCauley SM, Carbone C, Aydemir O, Luban J. Proc Natl Acad Sci U S A. 2024 Jul 16;121(29):e2404349121. doi: 10.1073/pnas.2404349121. Epub 2024 Jul 10. PubMed 38985764.
Backbone
  Vector backbone: pAPM-miR30
  Vector type: Lentiviral, RNAi
  Selectable markers: Puromycin
Growth in bacteria
  Bacterial resistance: Ampicillin, 100 μg/mL
  Growth temperature: 30°C
  Growth strain: NEB Stable
  Copy number: High Copy
Gene/Insert
  Gene/Insert name: IFI16 shRNA
  gRNA/shRNA sequence: TAGTAGAACAATGTTCTTGTAT
  Species: H. sapiens (human)
  Entrez Gene: IFI16 (a.k.a. IFNGIP1, PYHIN2)
  Promoter: SFFV
  Cloning method: Restriction Enzyme; 5′ cloning site unknown (unknown if destroyed)
Terms and licenses: Academic/Nonprofit Terms; Industry Terms: Not Available to Industry
Depositor comments: Please visit https://doi.org/10.1101/2023.11.17.567619 for bioRxiv preprint.
How to cite: pAPM-miR30-IFI16-ts3 was a gift from Jeremy Luban (Addgene plasmid # 174258 ; http://n2t.net/addgene:174258 ; RRID:Addgene_174258)
